>Addgene plasmid #12846 | DCT.VV.Orf158 | addgene partial sequence | sequence record 19235 | T7 5'-TAATACGACTCACTATAGGG-3'
AGTACCCTTCACCGAATTCCAGCTGACCACCATGTTAAACAGGGTACAAATCTTGATGAAAACAGCTAAC
AATTATGAAACTATTGAGATATTGCGTAATTATTTAAGACTGTATATTATTTTGGCACGAAATGAAGAAG
GCCGTGGTATACTAATATACGATGATAACATAGATAGTATTATGTCGATGATGAATATTACAAGATTAGA
AGTTATAGGATTGACGACTCATTGCACAAAATTAAGATCATCGCCTCCAATTCCTATGTCTAGATTGTTT
ATGGACGAAATAGATCATGAGTCATATTATTCTCCAAAAACTTCAGATTATCCGTTGATCGATATTATAC
GAAAGCGTTCCCACGAACAGGGAGATATAGCACTGGCTTTAGAACAATACGGTATCGAGAATACAGATTC
CATATCAGAAATTAATGAATGGCTGTCGTCAAAAGGTTTAGCATGTTATAGATTTGTAAAATTTAACGAT
TATAGGAAACAGATGTATCGTAAGTTCTCTAGGTGTACTATAGTTGACAGTATGATAATAGGGCATATAG
GTCATCATTATATTTGGATTAAAAATTTAGAAACATATACGCGTCCCGAAATTGATGTGTTACCGTTTGA
TATTAAATACATATCTAGAGATGAATTGTGGGCGCGAATTTCTTCCTCGTTAGATCAAACACATATAAAA
ACCATCGCCGTATCAGTTTATGGAGCTATTACTGATAATGGACCAATGCCATATATGATATCC
