[The description below was written by a language model from this plasmid's Addgene catalogue record.]
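Description:
DCT.VV.Orf158 is a mammalian expression plasmid built on the commercial pcDNA 3.1D V5-His-TOPO backbone (about 5.5 kb without insert) and carrying a single vaccinia virus open reading frame. It is one member of a library of vaccinia ORF clones. The plasmid is maintained in E. coli at high copy number under ampicillin selection, and it carries a neomycin resistance marker so that transfected mammalian cells can be selected with G418. No feature table accompanies the record. The promoter and tags are therefore not listed explicitly, but this backbone family normally drives the insert from the CMV immediate-early promoter, has an upstream T7 promoter (consistent with the T7 sequencing primer listed), and offers C-terminal V5 and polyhistidine tags. The record does not state whether the ORF is in frame with those tags.

The insert is about 1.9 kb, is designated VV.Orf158 within the library, and is also annotated as an IEV (intracellular enveloped virion) membrane protein, VV_WR_051. It is flanked by BamHI sites that remain intact at both ends, so the fragment can be excised. The ORF numbering applies only to this collection, and the corresponding Copenhagen and WR strain gene names are given in the library's supplementary data.

The collection was made to express individual vaccinia proteins in mammalian cells for screening, in work aimed at identifying poxvirus CD8+ T cell determinants relevant to smallpox vaccine design and characterization. Because the clones were made for screening, the depositors caution that the insert may differ from the canonical reference sequence and should be checked against the available quality-control sequence data.
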