Addgene plasmid #12846: DCT.VV.Orf158
Purpose: This plasmid was designed for screening purposes and may contain discrepancies relative to the current canonical GenBank version of the gene.
Depositing lab: Jack Bennink & Jon Yewdell. Depositing organization: National Institute of Allergy and Infectious Diseases (NIAID). Publication: Identification of poxvirus CD8+ T cell determinants to enable rational design and characterization of smallpox vaccines. Tscharke DC, Karupiah G, Zhou J, Palmore T, Irvine KR, Haeryfar SM, Williams S, Sidney J, Sette A, Bennink JR, Yewdell JW. J Exp Med. 2005 January 3; 201(1): 95–104. 10.1084/jem.20041912 PubMed 15623576.
Backbone
  Vector backbone: pcDNA 3.1D V5-His-TOPO
  Backbone manufacturer: Invitrogen
  Backbone size w/o insert (bp): 5514
  Vector type: Mammalian Expression
  Selectable markers: Neomycin (select with G418)
Growth in bacteria
  Bacterial resistance: Ampicillin, 100 μg/mL
  Growth temperature: 37°C
  Growth strain: DH5alpha
  Copy number: High Copy
Gene/Insert
  Gene/Insert name: VV.Orf158 (alt names: IEV membrane protein; VV_WR_051)
  Species: Vaccinia Virus
  Insert size (bp): 1908
  GenBank ID: 9790965
  Cloning method: Restriction Enzyme; 5′ cloning site BamHI (not destroyed); 3′ cloning site BamHI (not destroyed)
  Sequencing primers: 5′ Universal T7
Terms and licenses: Academic/Nonprofit Terms; Industry Terms: Not Available to Industry
Depositor comments: Please see the Vaccinia kit page ( https://www.addgene.org/vvorf/ ) for more information. The kit page contains the supplemental VVOrfData spreadsheet, which includes important information about this plasmid. The plasmid and insert names provided here relate only to this library. The name of the ORF (if present) in VACV strain Copenhagen and the name of the ORF (if annotated) in VACV strain WR sequence can be found in VVOrfData spreadsheet. Please note that the amino acid sequence given for each ORF in the spreadsheet may contain some errors. Additionally, changes from the expected sequence may be present in these plasmids. Please see Addgene's quality control sequence and sequencing notes in the VVOrfData spreadsheet before ordering this plasmid.
How to cite: DCT.VV.Orf158 was a gift from Jack Bennink & Jon Yewdell (Addgene plasmid # 12846 ; http://n2t.net/addgene:12846 ; RRID:Addgene_12846)
